Addgene plasmid #126918: pCfB8748
Purpose: Plasmid containing integration cassette at IntE1 integration site in Yarrowia lipolytica for overexpression of XdCrtE
Depositing lab: Irina Borodina. Depositing organization: Danmarks Tekniske Universitet. Publication: A teaching protocol demonstrating the use of EasyClone and CRISPR/Cas9 for metabolic engineering of Saccharomyces cerevisiae and Yarrowia lipolytica. Milne N, Tramontin LRR, Borodina I. FEMS Yeast Res. 2019 Sep 26. pii: foz062. doi: 10.1093/femsyr/foz062. PubMed 31556952.
Backbone
  Vector backbone: pCfB6677
  Vector type: Yeast Expression
Growth in bacteria
  Bacterial resistance: Ampicillin, 100 μg/mL
  Growth temperature: 37°C
  Growth strain: DH5alpha
  Copy number: High Copy
Gene/Insert
  Gene/Insert name: XdCrtE
  Species: Xanthophyllomyces dendrorhous
  Cloning method: Unknown
Terms and licenses: Academic/Nonprofit Terms; Industry Terms: Not Available to Industry
How to cite: pCfB8748 was a gift from Irina Borodina (Addgene plasmid # 126918 ; http://n2t.net/addgene:126918 ; RRID:Addgene_126918)
