[The description below was written by a language model from this plasmid's Addgene catalogue record and pLannotate feature annotations shown in this document.]
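Description:
pCfB8748 is a yeast expression plasmid built on the pCfB6677 backbone. It carries a cassette for chromosomal integration at the IntE1 site of Yarrowia lipolytica. It is maintained in E. coli as a high-copy plasmid through a ColE1/pUC-type origin and is selected with ampicillin via a full-length β-lactamase gene. No yeast replication origin is annotated, which fits a design that relies on genomic integration rather than episomal maintenance in the yeast host.

The payload is XdCrtE, the CrtE gene from Xanthophyllomyces dendrorhous. In the feature table it corresponds to a roughly 1 kb reverse-strand coding sequence that the automated annotation matched by homology to the Mucor carG geranylgeranyl pyrophosphate synthase. This enzyme adds isopentenyl pyrophosphate units onto dimethylallyl pyrophosphate to form GGPP, the precursor of carotenoids and other diterpenoid-derived compounds. Neither the catalogue fields nor the annotation name the promoter and terminator driving XdCrtE, and no yeast selection marker is identified.

Two minimal FRT sites in opposite orientation lie on either side of the region containing the gene. The large unannotated stretches around the insert presumably include the IntE1 homology arms and Yarrowia regulatory sequences, though the table does not label them. The hit to a S. cerevisiae HUL5 fragment is probably a homology match within such Yarrowia genomic sequence. The short KanR, lacZα, 5S rRNA and rrnB terminator fragments look like backbone remnants.

The plasmid belongs to an EasyClone and CRISPR/Cas9 toolkit used in a teaching protocol for metabolic engineering, where it serves to overexpress XdCrtE in Y. lipolytica.
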