Features (pLannotate 1.2.2; 12 found; start..end, strand, type, name):
      3..99      -  promoter       AmpR promoter (fragment): bla
    129..153     -  CDS            KanR (fragment): aminoglycoside phosphotransferase; aph(3')-Ia; confers resistance to kanamycin
    182..297     +  ncRNA          5S rRNA: Accession: RF00001 - 5S ribosomal RNA
    301..341     +  terminator     rrnB T1 terminator (fragment): transcription terminator T1 from the E. coli rrnB gene
    385..418     +  protein_bind   FRT (minimal): supports FLP-mediated excision but not integration (Turan and Bode, 2011) FLP recombinase from the Saccharomyces cerevisiae 2μ plasmid
    938..1372    +  CDS            HUL5 (fragment): HUL5_YEAST - Experimental evidence at protein level: Swiss-Prot protein existence level 1. Probable E3 ubiquitin-protein ligase which accepts ubiquitin from an E2 ubiquitin-conjugating enzyme in the form of a thioester and then directly transfers the ubiquitin to targeted substrates. Non essential. From Saccharomyces cerevisiae (strain ATCC 204508 / S288c) (Baker's yeast).
   2000..2962    -  CDS            carG: GGPPS_MUCCL - Experimental evidence at protein level: Swiss-Prot protein existence level 1. Catalyzes the trans-addition of the three molecules of IPP onto DMAPP to form geranylgeranyl pyrophosphate. From Mucor circinelloides f. lusitanicus (Mucor racemosus var. lusitanicus).
   4737..4770    -  protein_bind   FRT (minimal): supports FLP-mediated excision but not integration (Turan and Bode, 2011) FLP recombinase from the Saccharomyces cerevisiae 2μ plasmid
   5240..5259    +  CDS            lacZα (fragment): LacZα fragment of β-galactosidase; lacZ fragment
   5284..5301    -  terminator     rrnB T2 terminator (fragment): transcription terminator T2 from the E. coli rrnB gene
   5526..6114    -  rep_origin     ori: high-copy-number ColE1/pMB1/pBR322/pUC origin of replication
   6236..7096    -  CDS            AmpR: β-lactamase; bla; confers resistance to ampicillin, carbenicillin, and related antibiotics
>Addgene plasmid #126918 | pCfB8748 | addgene full sequence | sequence record 248791 | Addgene NGS Result
ATTCTTCCTTTTTCAATATTATTGAAGCATTTATCAGGGTTATTGTCTCATGAGCGGATACATATTTGAA
TGTATTTAGAAAAATAAACAAATAGGGGTCAGTGTTACAACCAATTAACCAATTCTGAACATTATCGCGA
GCCCATTTATACCTGAATATGGCTCATAACACCCCTTGTTTGCCTGGCGGCAGTAGCGCGGTGGTCCCAC
CTGACCCCATGCCGAACTCAGAAGTGAAACGCCGTAGCGCCGATGGTAGTGTGGGGACTCCCCATGCGAG
AGTAGGGAACTGCCAGGCATCAAATAAAACGAAAGGCTCAGTCGAAAGACTGGGCCTTTCGCCCGGGCTA
ATTATGGGGTGTCGCCCTTATTCGACTCTATAGTGAAGTTCCTATTCTCTAGAAAGTATAGGAACTTCTG
AAGTGGGGATTTAAATGCGGCCGCGAATGCACGCGATGTTAGAAGCAATTGGAGAAGAAACGTTCAGTAA
CTTCAAAACTAGTTTTCCTCTGTCAAATTTTGGATCAGATCAAGTGTCCTATCAGTCTCGCCCTTGTGTT
TGCACGGTCTGCCAAGTTCTCTCAGATGATCTACGTTCAACTAATGAGACAGAAAGAGCACGCAGGCTTG
AAAGCAGGCTTGAACGTATTTGGTTGAGTCATTGTACGGCAACTGGAAGGGGCTGAGTTGATCTATCTGT
CTTCTTCTTCCTCTTCTTCTTCAAATGACATCAGCACTGGAGATTCTCTCCTAGCTCATGGACTGAGACT
ACTATGTTCTATGGAGTTGTGCTCTCAATCCAACCATCTTTCACAACATCAAACTCAAGTCCACTGAGAA
CATCTCGCTCGACTTGTCTCTATCTCAACACCCAGGGCTATCTGAGCTGGATCGTGGAGGACTGGCTGTT
GTATTTCGACACAAAGGCCACTCAGATGCATTCTTGGGCGGTCTATACCAGCTCATTGACCCTTCGTGGG
TCTCAATGTTCAACGCAGATGAACTTCAAATGCTTATCAGTGGAGGACATGCCAATGTGGACGTCTGGGA
TTTGAAGACACACACCAATTACGGAGGCTATCTGGATACAGATCAAACTATAAAGGACTTCTGGACTGTG
TTTGAGAGTTTCGAGGAAGAGGACAAGCGGCTGCTTCTTAAGTTTGTGACATCAGTATCCAAGGCACCAT
TGCAAGGATTCAAGGCTTTGAACCCGTCATTTGCCATTCGTAACGCTGGTAGACAGGTTGATCGGTTCCC
TACGGCCTCCACCTGTGTCAATCTTCTCAAGCTGCCTGACTATCAGGACATTGATCAACTTCGGAAGAAA
CTTTTGTATGCCATTCGATCGCATGCTGGTTTCGATTTGTCTTAGAGGAACGCATATACAGTAATCATAG
AGAATAAACGATATTCATTTATTAAAGTAGATAGTTGAGGTAGAAGTTGTAAAGAGTGATAAATAGCTTA
GATACCACAGACACCCTCGGTGACGAAGTACTGCAGATGGTTTCCAATCACATTGACCTGCTGGAGCAGA
GTGTTACCGGCAGAGCACTGTTTATTGCTCTGGCCCTGGCACATGACAACGTTGGAGAGAGGAGGGTGGA
TCAGGGGCCAGTCAATAAAGACCTCACCAGAGCAGTGCTGGTAACCGTCCCAGAAGGGCACTTGAGGGAC
GATATCTCCTCGGTGGGTGATTCGGTAGAGCTTTCGGTCTTTGGACACCTTGGAGACATCGGGGTTCTCC
TGGCCAAAGAAGAGTTTATCGACCCAGTTAGCAAAGCCAGCGTTACCGACAATGGGCTGACCAAGAGTAA
CAACGAGGGGATCGTGGCCGTTAACCTTGAGGTTGATTCCGAACAGAAGGAATGCACGCGATTCACAGAG
GGATATCGGCTAGCTTTTTCAGGATCGCTTCCAATTTGACGTTCTTCCCCGTTCTTCCTTCCGAATCTAC
GTCTCCAAGATCCATCCTTGAGTTAGCTTCTGCGAACTCTCCTTGAAGCCTTCCTAGTTCTCTCTCGAGT
GCACCTGACAAGGTGTTGAGGACTTCCTGAGTATATTCGAATGAGTGGGTTTCTGTGCGCATGTAGTTTA
CACAGTGGTGAAGGATCTCAGGAGAGGTCGATTTCTTCTGCAACGTATTGATGACGAGTCTCGATGAGGG
GTTGGCATGAATCGAGTGGATAGTGGGAAAACTGAATTTCCCTTCTGTGAGGTCCTCTGCAAAATTCTTA
TTATGGGCATACTCAGAAGACTGAAGGTTCATATAGTCATCCCTGATCTGGAAGTATATTGAGATCAAGT
TGACAAGCTGGACAAAGTCTATGTCACATTCTGACTTTGCCATCATCAATCTGACCGCTATACGGAACAA
ACCTCCCGTCTTTCCAAGAACCATTTTCACATATTCCTCTTCGCTAGGACACGTCAGACTATCTCTCCAG
AATAGCTCCAGGCCTTGCCCTCTATGGAGGGAAAGTATCTCGTCTGTGATCACTTTATCAAGATACGTAT
CTTTCGAGAACGGAATCTGCGAATTAGGAGTTGACGTGCCCCCGTTTTCAGACGAGGCCGAGGAGGAGGA
GGATGCAGAGGAGACGGATGATTGAAGCGAAGCAGATGAAGGAGGAATTACAGGCATGGGTATCGGTGTT
GGGCGAAGCTTGAAGATCTCTTGATAAGCCAGAAAGTAGACGTAGTTTGCAGTGTTTATTGTCTGCGGAA
TCCCGTAAATTAGATGGGCCACAGGCGACCCACGCCTGAGGACCGATGAATCCTCCACATCGTCCATTAA
TAAGCTAGCGGTATGTAGCATGCCAACAACGTTCTGGATGACCTCGAGATCCTCCTTCTTGACATCCAAC
CAATAGTTGAAAGCCTCGATGAGTTGTGATCGAATTTCTTTTCCAGGGTTCTTTCCTAGGTAGTGATACG
GTTCAAGGAGCACGATATCATCCTGAGGAGTAAACTCGAGTGGAATTGCTGTGAGGATGTTCGCGTAATC
CATATGACAGATTGTGTGATGTGTAGTTTAGATTTCGAATCTGTGGGGAAAGAAAGGAAAAAAGAGACTG
GCAACCGATTGGGAGAGCCACTGTTTATATATACCCTAGACAAGCCCCCCGCTTGTAAGATGTTGGTCAA
TGTAAACCAGTATTAAGGTTGGCAAGTGCAGGAGAAGCAAGGTGTGGGTACCGAGCAATGGAAATGTGCG
GAAGGCAAAAAAATGAGGCCACGGCCTATTGTCGGGGCTATATCCAGGGGGCGATTGAAGTACACTAACA
TGACATGTGTCCACAGACCCTCAATCTGGCCTGATGAGCCAAATCCATACGCGCTTTCGCAGCTCTAAAG
GCTATAACAAGTCACACCACCCTGCTCGACCTCAGCGCCTTCACTTTTTGCTAAGACAAACTGTACACGC
TGTTCCAGCGTTTTCTGCCTGCACCTGGTGGGACATTTGGTGCAACCTAAAGTGCTCGGAACCTCTGTGG
TGTCCAGATCAGCGCAGCAGTTCCGAGGTAGTTTTGAGGCCCTTAGATGATGCAATGGTGTCAGTCGCTG
GATCACGAGTCTTAATGGCAGTATTCGTTCTTATTTGTGCCATTGAGCCCCGTTATCCTCGTATCTTCTA
CCCCCCATCCCATCCCTTTGTTGGTGCAACCCTACCCATTTATTGTTGGGTGCAGCCCAACCGACGTGGA
GAGCTTGGCTTGGCCATATAAAAAGGCCCCCCCCTAGTGGCAATGGCAGAAAGTCAGCTGTGAGTTGTTG
AATTTGTCATCTAGGCGGCCTGGCCGTCTTCTCCGGGGCAATTGTTCCTCTATAGTACTGCGTACACTGT
TATCGCACGCATTCCGTTGAAGTGTGGATGGGGAAGTGAGTGCCCGGTTCTGTGTGCACAATTGGCAATC
CAAGATGGATGGATTCAACACAGGGATATAGCGAGCTACGTGGTGGTGCGAGGATATAGCAACGGATATT
TATGTTTGACACTTGAGAATGTACGATACAAGCATTGTCCAAGTACAATACTAAACATACTGTACATACT
CATACTCGTACCCGGGCAACGGTTTCACTTGAGTGCAGTGGCTAGTGCCCTTACTCGTACAGTGTGCAAT
ACTGCGTATCATAGTCTTTGATGTATATCGTATTCATTCATGTTAGTTGCGTAAGCGTTGCACGTAAGCA
CTATCCTCTGCTGCGTCGAACTACACGCGAAAGTCCACTAATGGCTTTTCTATTGCCAGCGTTCTGCTAG
ATACAGGAGGAGGGTTTCTGTCAATGGGACAGCTGGTTTTCGACGGTATCTTCGACCACGACAGGTCAGG
GTATCTACAAGAATGTGCCCAAGTTTTTGCTTTCCTGGGTCACCATCTTCTTCGACGTGGTTCTCATGCT
CCCGCACGACTGGTTCCCAGGAGCTACAGTACCCACATCCAAGATGGTCAAGATGTGAGTGAAGAGCCTG
TGTATAAGGCAAGGGGAGCACTGGCGTATTTTGAATAGATTGAGTAGCATGAAGAGCATAGACGGGTTGG
CCCAGTTTCTCTCGTTAGCCTTCTGTTGCAAGTGAACAGCGCACGATCTTCCATGTTCCGGTGCACAAGT
AGACACCCTAGACACGCCGAAAATATCTCCGTCTCAATCAATGGGCCTTGGTTTATCATTGTTACACCAT
ATCAAATCGCACGCATTCGCGGCCGCAAATTTAAATAAAATGAAGTGAAGTTCCTATACTTTCTAGAGAA
TAGGAACTTCTATAGTGAGTCGAATAAGGGCGACACAAAATTTATTCTAAATGCATAATAAATACTGATA
ACATCTTATAGTTTGTATTATATTTTGTATTATCGTTGACATGTATAATTTTGATATCAAAAACTGATTT
TCCCTTTATTATTTTCGAGATTTATTTTCTTAATTCTCTTTAACAAACTAGAAATATTGTATATACAAAA
AATCATAAATAATAGATGAATAGTTTAATTATAGGTGTTCATCAATCGAAAAAGCAACGTATCTTATTTA
AAGTGCGTTGCTTTTTTCTCATTTATAAGGTTAAATAATTCTCATATATCAAGCAAAGTGACAGGCGCCC
TTAAATATTCTGACAAATGCTCTTTCCCTAAACTCCCCCCATAAAAAAACCCGCCGAAGCGGGTTTTTAC
GTTATTTGCGGATTAACGATTACTCGTTATCAGAACCGCCCAGGGGGCCCGAGCTTAAGACTGGCCGTCG
TTTTACAACACAGAAAGAGTTTGTAGAAACGCAAAAAGGCCATCCGTCAGGGGCCTTCTGCTTAGTTTGA
TGCCTGGCAGTTCCCTACTCTCGCCTTCCGCTTCCTCGCTCACTGACTCGCTGCGCTCGGTCGTTCGGCT
GCGGCGAGCGGTATCAGCTCACTCAAAGGCGGTAATACGGTTATCCACAGAATCAGGGGATAACGCAGGA
AAGAACATGTGAGCAAAAGGCCAGCAAAAGGCCAGGAACCGTAAAAAGGCCGCGTTGCTGGCGTTTTTCC
ATAGGCTCCGCCCCCCTGACGAGCATCACAAAAATCGACGCTCAAGTCAGAGGTGGCGAAACCCGACAGG
ACTATAAAGATACCAGGCGTTTCCCCCTGGAAGCTCCCTCGTGCGCTCTCCTGTTCCGACCCTGCCGCTT
ACCGGATACCTGTCCGCCTTTCTCCCTTCGGGAAGCGTGGCGCTTTCTCATAGCTCACGCTGTAGGTATC
TCAGTTCGGTGTAGGTCGTTCGCTCCAAGCTGGGCTGTGTGCACGAACCCCCCGTTCAGCCCGACCGCTG
CGCCTTATCCGGTAACTATCGTCTTGAGTCCAACCCGGTAAGACACGACTTATCGCCACTGGCAGCAGCC
ACTGGTAACAGGATTAGCAGAGCGAGGTATGTAGGCGGTGCTACAGAGTTCTTGAAGTGGTGGGCTAACT
ACGGCTACACTAGAAGAACAGTATTTGGTATCTGCGCTCTGCTGAAGCCAGTTACCTTCGGAAAAAGAGT
TGGTAGCTCTTGATCCGGCAAACAAACCACCGCTGGTAGCGGTGGTTTTTTTGTTTGCAAGCAGCAGATT
ACGCGCAGAAAAAAAGGATCTCAAGAAGATCCTTTGATCTTTTCTACGGGGTCTGACGCTCAGTGGAACG
ACGCGCGCGTAACTCACGTTAAGGGATTTTGGTCATGAGCTTGCGCCGTCCCGTCAAGTCAGCGTAATGC
TCTGCTTACCAATGCTTAATCAGTGAGGCACCTATCTCAGCGATCTGTCTATTTCGTTCATCCATAGTTG
CCTGACTCCCCGTCGTGTAGATAACTACGATACGGGAGGGCTTACCATCTGGCCCCAGCGCTGCGATGAT
ACCGCGAGAACCACGCTCACCGGCTCCGGATTTATCAGCAATAAACCAGCCAGCCGGAAGGGCCGAGCGC
AGAAGTGGTCCTGCAACTTTATCCGCCTCCATCCAGTCTATTAATTGTTGCCGGGAAGCTAGAGTAAGTA
GTTCGCCAGTTAATAGTTTGCGCAACGTTGTTGCCATCGCTACAGGCATCGTGGTGTCACGCTCGTCGTT
TGGTATGGCTTCATTCAGCTCCGGTTCCCAACGATCAAGGCGAGTTACATGATCCCCCATGTTGTGCAAA
AAAGCGGTTAGCTCCTTCGGTCCTCCGATCGTTGTCAGAAGTAAGTTGGCCGCAGTGTTATCACTCATGG
TTATGGCAGCACTGCATAATTCTCTTACTGTCATGCCATCCGTAAGATGCTTTTCTGTGACTGGTGAGTA
CTCAACCAAGTCATTCTGAGAATAGTGTATGCGGCGACCGAGTTGCTCTTGCCCGGCGTCAATACGGGAT
AATACCGCGCCACATAGCAGAACTTTAAAAGTGCTCATCATTGGAAAACGTTCTTCGGGGCGAAAACTCT
CAAGGATCTTACCGCTGTTGAGATCCAGTTCGATGTAACCCACTCGTGCACCCAACTGATCTTCAGCATC
TTTTACTTTCACCAGCGTTTCTGGGTGAGCAAAAACAGGAAGGCAAAATGCCGCAAAAAAGGGAATAAGG
GCGACACGGAAATGTTGAATACTCAT
